Addgene plasmid #98360: PPP6C_pLX307
Purpose: Lentiviral expression of PPP6C
Depositing lab: William Hahn & Sefi Rosenbluh. Depositing organization: Monash University. Publication: Genetic and Proteomic Interrogation of Lower Confidence Candidate Genes Reveals Signaling Networks in beta-Catenin-Active Cancers. Rosenbluh J, Mercer J, Shrestha Y, Oliver R, Tamayo P, Doench JG, Tirosh I, Piccioni F, Hartenian E, Horn H, Fagbami L, Root DE, Jaffe J, Lage K, Boehm JS, Hahn WC. Cell Syst. 2016 Sep 28;3(3):302-316.e4. doi: 10.1016/j.cels.2016.09.001. PubMed 27684187.
Backbone
  Vector backbone: pLX307
  Backbone manufacturer: David Root (Addgene plasmid # 41392)
  Vector type: Mammalian Expression, Lentiviral
  Selectable markers: Puromycin
Growth in bacteria
  Bacterial resistance: Ampicillin, 100 μg/mL
  Growth temperature: 37°C
  Growth strain: NEB Stable
  Copy number: High Copy
Gene/Insert
  Gene/Insert name: PPP6C
  Species: H. sapiens (human)
  Entrez Gene: PPP6C (a.k.a. PP6, PP6C)
  Promoter: E1Fa
  Tag / fusion protein: V5 (C terminal on backbone)
  Cloning method: Gateway Cloning
  Sequencing primers: 5′ TTCTTCCATTTCAGGTGTCGTGAG; 3′ GTGGATACGCTGCTTTAATGCCTT
Terms and licenses: Academic/Nonprofit Terms; Industry Terms: Not Available to Industry
How to cite: PPP6C_pLX307 was a gift from William Hahn & Sefi Rosenbluh (Addgene plasmid # 98360 ; http://n2t.net/addgene:98360 ; RRID:Addgene_98360)
