[The description below was written by a language model from this plasmid's Addgene catalogue record and pLannotate feature annotations shown in this document.]
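Description:
PPP6C_pLX307 is a third-generation-style, self-inactivating HIV-1 lentiviral expression plasmid built on the pLX307 Gateway destination backbone and used to deliver human PPP6C, the catalytic subunit of protein phosphatase 6, into mammalian cells. In bacteria it is maintained through a high-copy ColE1/pUC-type origin and ampicillin resistance (β-lactamase). An f1 origin and remnants of a lac/lacZα cloning region with T7 and T3 promoters are also present in the plasmid backbone.

The viral genome is transcribed from an RSV promoter fused to a truncated 5' LTR. It carries the Ψ packaging signal with a partial gag sequence, the Rev response element for nuclear export of the unspliced RNA, a central polypurine tract that aids nuclear import, and a ΔU3 3' LTR that inactivates LTR promoter activity after integration, followed by an SV40 polyadenylation signal. Two internal cassettes sit between the LTRs. An SV40 early promoter/origin drives puromycin N-acetyltransferase for selection of transduced cells. The constitutive EF-1α promoter drives the PPP6C open reading frame, which is flanked by the attB1 and attB2 sites left by Gateway recombination and is followed by a backbone-encoded V5 epitope, listed as a C-terminal tag for detection of the protein. A WPRE downstream enhances transcript expression.

The two sequence records agree in layout. The repository's sequencing result is 60 nt longer than the depositor sequence, and the extra stretch between the V5 tag and the WPRE is annotated as a short U6 promoter fragment. The record states the purpose as lentiviral expression of PPP6C, and the associated study examined candidate genes in β-catenin-active cancers.
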