Features (pLannotate 1.2.2; 33 found; start..end, strand, type, name):
     25..91      +  CDS            small t antigen (fragment): SV40 (simian virus 40) small t antigen
     98..1276    +  promoter       EF-1α promoter: strong constitutive promoter for human elongation factor EF-1α
   1297..1314    +  protein_bind   attB1 (fragment): mutant version of attB; core recombination site for the Gateway® BP reaction BP Clonase™
   1320..2234    +  CDS            PPP6C: PPP6_HUMAN - Also known as PPP6. Experimental evidence at protein level: Swiss-Prot protein existence level 1. Catalytic subunit of protein phosphatase 6 (PP6) (PubMed:17079228, PubMed:29053956). PP6 is a component of a signaling pathway regulating cell cycle progression in response to IL2 receptor stimulation (PubMed:10227379). N-terminal domain restricts G1 to S phase progression in cancer cells, in part through control of cyclin D1 (PubMed:17568194). During mitosis, regulates spindle positioning (PubMed:27335426). Downregulates MAP3K7 kinase activation of the IL1 signaling pathway by dephos
   2237..2260    -  protein_bind   attB2: mutant version of attB; recombination site for the Gateway® BP reaction BP Clonase™
   2268..2309    +  CDS            V5 tag: epitope tag from simian virus 5
   2360..2948    +  misc_feature   WPRE: woodchuck hepatitis virus posttranscriptional regulatory element
   2999..3018    +  misc_feature   cPPT/CTS (fragment): central polypurine tract and central termination sequence of HIV-1
   3020..3253    +  LTR            3' LTR (ΔU3): self-inactivating 3' long terminal repeat (LTR) from HIV-1
   3331..3452    +  polyA_signal   SV40 poly(A) signal: SV40 polyadenylation signal
   3492..3627    +  rep_origin     SV40 ori: SV40 origin of replication
   3648..3666    -  promoter       T7 promoter: promoter for bacteriophage T7 RNA polymerase
   3674..3829    +  CDS            lacZα (fragment): LacZα fragment of β-galactosidase; lacZ fragment
   3834..4262    +  rep_origin     f1 ori (sequence partly withheld): f1 bacteriophage origin of replication; arrow indicates direction of (+) strand synthesis
   4315..4419    +  promoter       AmpR promoter: bla
   4420..5280    +  CDS            AmpR: β-lactamase; bla; confers resistance to ampicillin, carbenicillin, and related antibiotics
   5451..6039    +  rep_origin     ori: high-copy-number ColE1/pMB1/pBR322/pUC origin of replication
   6222..6314    +  CDS            lacI (fragment): lac repressor; lacI; The lac repressor binds to the lac operator to inhibit transcription in E. coli. This inhibition can be relieved by adding lactose or isopropyl-β-D-thiogalactopyranoside (IPTG).
   6327..6348    +  protein_bind   CAP binding site: CAP binding activates transcription in the presence of cAMP. E. coli catabolite activator protein
   6363..6393    +  promoter       lac promoter: promoter for the E. coli lac operon
   6401..6417    +  protein_bind   lac operator: The lac repressor binds to the lac operator to inhibit transcription in E. coli. This inhibition can be relieved by adding lactose or isopropyl-β-D-thiogalactopyranoside (IPTG). lac repressor encoded by lacI
   6462..6480    +  promoter       T3 promoter: promoter for bacteriophage T3 RNA polymerase
   6508..6734    +  promoter       RSV promoter: Rous sarcoma virus enhancer/promoter
   6735..6915    +  LTR            5' LTR (truncated): truncated 5' long terminal repeat (LTR) from HIV-1
   6962..7087    +  misc_feature   HIV-1 Ψ: packaging signal of human immunodeficiency virus type 1
   7071..7434    +  CDS            HIV-1 gag (fragment): gag protein from human immunodeficiency virus 1; gag
   7580..7813    +  misc_feature   RRE: The Rev response element (RRE) of HIV-1 allows for Rev-dependent mRNA export from the nucleus to the cytoplasm.
   8190..8216    +  CDS            Rev (fragment): human immunodeficiency virus 1 (HIV-1) Rev protein; rev; enhances nuclear export of unspliced and incompletely spliced viral mRNAs
   8223..8246    +  promoter       SV40 promoter (fragment): SV40 early promoter
   8247..8318    +  promoter       SV40 promoter (fragment): SV40 enhancer and early promoter
   8342..8477    +  rep_origin     SV40 ori: SV40 origin of replication
   8523..9119    +  CDS            PuroR (fragment): puromycin N-acetyltransferase; pac from Streptomyces; confers resistance to puromycin
   9168..9285    +  misc_feature   cPPT/CTS: central polypurine tract and central termination sequence of HIV-1
>Addgene plasmid #98360 | PPP6C_pLX307 | depositor full sequence | sequence record 180265 | Full Sequence
GGCTCGAGGCCTGCAGGTGCAAAGATGGATAAAGTTTTAAACAGAGAGGAATCTTTGCAGCTAATGGACC
TTCTAGGTCTTGAAAGGAGTGGGAATTGGCTCCGGTGCCCGTCAGTGGGCAGAGCGCACATCGCCCACAG
TCCCCGAGAAGTTGGGGGGAGGGGTCGGCAATTGAACCGGTGCCTAGAGAAGGTGGCGCGGGGTAAACTG
GGAAAGTGATGTCGTGTACTGGCTCCGCCTTTTTCCCGAGGGTGGGGGAGAACCGTATATAAGTGCAGTA
GTCGCCGTGAACGTTCTTTTTCGCAACGGGTTTGCCGCCAGAACACAGGTAAGTGCCGTGTGTGGTTCCC
GCGGGCCTGGCCTCTTTACGGGTTATGGCCCTTGCGTGCCTTGAATTACTTCCACCTGGCTGCAGTACGT
GATTCTTGATCCCGAGCTTCGGGTTGGAAGTGGGTGGGAGAGTTCGAGGCCTTGCGCTTAAGGAGCCCCT
TCGCCTCGTGCTTGAGTTGAGGCCTGGCCTGGGCGCTGGGGCCGCCGCGTGCGAATCTGGTGGCACCTTC
GCGCCTGTCTCGCTGCTTTCGATAAGTCTCTAGCCATTTAAAATTTTTGATGACCTGCTGCGACGCTTTT
TTTCTGGCAAGATAGTCTTGTAAATGCGGGCCAAGATCTGCACACTGGTATTTCGGTTTTTGGGGCCGCG
GGCGGCGACGGGGCCCGTGCGTCCCAGCGCACATGTTCGGCGAGGCGGGGCCTGCGAGCGCGGCCACCGA
GAATCGGACGGGGGTAGTCTCAAGCTGGCCGGCCTGCTCTGGTGCCTGGCCTCGCGCCGCCGTGTATCGC
CCCGCCCTGGGCGGCAAGGCTGGCCCGGTCGGCACCAGTTGCGTGAGCGGAAAGATGGCCGCTTCCCGGC
CCTGCTGCAGGGAGCTCAAAATGGAGGACGCGGCGCTCGGGAGAGCGGGCGGGTGAGTCACCCACACAAA
GGAAAAGGGCCTTTCCGTCCTCAGCCGTCGCTTCATGTGACTCCACGGAGTACCGGGCGCCGTCCAGGCA
CCTCGATTAGTTCTCGAGCTTTTGGAGTACGTCGTCTTTAGGTTGGGGGGAGGGGTTTTATGCGATGGAG
TTTCCCCACACTGAGTGGGTGGAGACTGAAGTTAGGCCAGCTTGGCACTTGATGTAATTCTCCTTGGAAT
TTGCCCTTTTTGAGTTTGGATCTTGGTTCATTCTCAAGCCTCAGACAGTGGTTCAAAGTTTTTTTCTTCC
ATTTCAGGTGTCGTGAGGCTAGCATCGATTGATCAACAAGTTTGTACAAAAAAGTTGGCATGGCGCCGCT
AGACCTGGACAAGTATGTGGAAATAGCGCGGCTGTGCAAGTACCTGCCAGAGAACGACCTGAAGCGGCTA
TGTGACTACGTTTGTGACCTCCTCTTAGAAGAGTCAAATGTTCAGCCAGTATCAACACCAGTAACAGTGT
GTGGAGATATCCATGGACAGTTTTATGACCTTTGTGAACTGTTCAGAACTGGAGGTCAGGTTCCTGACAC
AAACTACATATTTATGGGTGATTTTGTAGACAGAGGTTACTATAGTTTGGAGACCTTCACTTACCTTCTT
GCATTAAAGGCTAAATGGCCTGATCGTATTACACTTTTGCGAGGAAATCATGAGAGTAGACAGATAACAC
AGGTCTATGGATTTTATGATGAGTGCCAAACCAAATATGGAAATGCTAATGCCTGGAGATACTGTACCAA
AGTTTTTGACATGCTCACAGTAGCAGCTTTAATAGATGAGCAGATTTTGTGTGTCCATGGTGGTTTATCT
CCTGATATCAAAACACTGGATCAAATTCGAACCATCGAACGGAATCAGGAAATTCCTCATAAAGGAGCAT
TTTGTGATCTGGTTTGGTCAGATCCTGAAGATGTGGATACCTGGGCTATCAGTCCCCGAGGAGCAGGTTG
GCTTTTTGGAGCAAAGGTCACAAATGAGTTTGTTCATATCAACAACTTAAAACTCATCTGCAGAGCACAT
CAACTAGTGCACGAAGGCTATAAATTTATGTTTGATGAGAAGCTGGTGACAGTATGGTCTGCTCCTAATT
ACTGCTATCGTTGTGGAAATATTGCTTCGATCATGGTCTTCAAAGATGTAAATACAAGAGAACCAAAGTT
ATTCCGGGCAGTTCCAGATTCAGAACGTGTTATTCCTCCCAGAACGACAACGCCATATTTCCTTTGCCCA
ACTTTCTTGTACAAAGTGGTTGATATCGGTAAGCCTATCCCTAACCCTCTCCTCGGTCTCGATTCTACGT
AGTAATGAACTAGTACCGGTTAAGTCGACAATCAACGCGTTAAGTCGACAATCAACCTCTGGATTACAAA
ATTTGTGAAAGATTGACTGGTATTCTTAACTATGTTGCTCCTTTTACGCTATGTGGATACGCTGCTTTAA
TGCCTTTGTATCATGCTATTGCTTCCCGTATGGCTTTCATTTTCTCCTCCTTGTATAAATCCTGGTTGCT
GTCTCTTTATGAGGAGTTGTGGCCCGTTGTCAGGCAACGTGGCGTGGTGTGCACTGTGTTTGCTGACGCA
ACCCCCACTGGTTGGGGCATTGCCACCACCTGTCAGCTCCTTTCCGGGACTTTCGCTTTCCCCCTCCCTA
TTGCCACGGCGGAACTCATCGCCGCCTGCCTTGCCCGCTGCTGGACAGGGGCTCGGCTGTTGGGCACTGA
CAATTCCGTGGTGTTGTCGGGGAAATCATCGTCCTTTCCTTGGCTGCTCGCCTGTGTTGCCACCTGGATT
CTGCGCGGGACGTCCTTCTGCTACGTCCCTTCGGCCCTCAATCCAGCGGACCTTCCTTCCCGCGGCCTGC
TGCCGGCTCTGCGGCCTCTTCCGCGTCTTCGCCTTCGCCCTCAGACGAGTCGGATCTCCCTTTGGGCCGC
CTCCCCGCGTCGACTTTAAGACCAATGACTTACAAGGCAGCTGTAGATCTTAGCCACTTTTTAAAAGAAA
AGGGGGGACTGGAAGGGCTAATTCACTCCCAACGAAGACAAGATCTGCTTTTTGCTTGTACTGGGTCTCT
CTGGTTAGACCAGATCTGAGCCTGGGAGCTCTCTGGCTAACTAGGGAACCCACTGCTTAAGCCTCAATAA
AGCTTGCCTTGAGTGCTTCAAGTAGTGTGTGCCCGTCTGTTGTGTGACTCTGGTAACTAGAGATCCCTCA
GACCCTTTTAGTCAGTGTGGAAAATCTCTAGCAGTACGTATAGTAGTTCATGTCATCTTATTATTCAGTA
TTTATAACTTGCAAAGAAATGAATATCAGAGAGTGAGAGGAACTTGTTTATTGCAGCTTATAATGGTTAC
AAATAAAGCAATAGCATCACAAATTTCACAAATAAAGCATTTTTTTCACTGCATTCTAGTTGTGGTTTGT
CCAAACTCATCAATGTATCTTATCATGTCTGGCTCTAGCTATCCCGCCCCTAACTCCGCCCATCCCGCCC
CTAACTCCGCCCAGTTCCGCCCATTCTCCGCCCCATGGCTGACTAATTTTTTTTATTTATGCAGAGGCCG
AGGCCGCCTCGGCCTCTGAGCTATTCCAGAAGTAGTGAGGAGGCTTTTTTGGAGGCCTAGGGACGTACCC
AATTCGCCCTATAGTGAGTCGTATTACGCGCGCTCACTGGCCGTCGTTTTACAACGTCGTGACTGGGAAA
ACCCTGGCGTTACCCAACTTAATCGCCTTGCAGCACATCCCCCTTTCGCCAGCTGGCGTAATAGCGAAGA
GGCCCGCACCGATCGCCCTTCCCAACAGTTGCGCAGCCTGAATGGCGAATGGG
[124 nt withheld, positions 3834-3957]
C
[91 nt withheld, positions 3959-4049]
A
[49 nt withheld, positions 4051-4099]
CCTTTGACGTTGGAGTCCACGTTCTTT
[37 nt withheld, positions 4127-4163]
ACCCTATCTCGGTCTATTCTTTTGATTTATAAGGGATTTTGCCGATTTCGGCCTATTGGTTAAAAAATGA
GCTGATTTAACAAAAATTTAACGCGAATTTTAACAAAATATTAACGCTTACAATTTAGGTGGCACTTTTC
GGGGAAATGTGCGCGGAACCCCTATTTGTTTATTTTTCTAAATACATTCAAATATGTATCCGCTCATGAG
ACAATAACCCTGATAAATGCTTCAATAATATTGAAAAAGGAAGAGTATGAGTATTCAACATTTCCGTGTC
GCCCTTATTCCCTTTTTTGCGGCATTTTGCCTTCCTGTTTTTGCTCACCCAGAAACGCTGGTGAAAGTAA
AAGATGCTGAAGATCAGTTGGGTGCACGAGTGGGTTACATCGAACTGGATCTCAACAGCGGTAAGATCCT
TGAGAGTTTTCGCCCCGAAGAACGTTTTCCAATGATGAGCACTTTTAAAGTTCTGCTATGTGGCGCGGTA
TTATCCCGTATTGACGCCGGGCAAGAGCAACTCGGTCGCCGCATACACTATTCTCAGAATGACTTGGTTG
AGTACTCACCAGTCACAGAAAAGCATCTTACGGATGGCATGACAGTAAGAGAATTATGCAGTGCTGCCAT
AACCATGAGTGATAACACTGCGGCCAACTTACTTCTGACAACGATCGGAGGACCGAAGGAGCTAACCGCT
TTTTTGCACAACATGGGGGATCATGTAACTCGCCTTGATCGTTGGGAACCGGAGCTGAATGAAGCCATAC
CAAACGACGAGCGTGACACCACGATGCCTGTAGCAATGGCAACAACGTTGCGCAAACTATTAACTGGCGA
ACTACTTACTCTAGCTTCCCGGCAACAATTAATAGACTGGATGGAGGCGGATAAAGTTGCAGGACCACTT
CTGCGCTCGGCCCTTCCGGCTGGCTGGTTTATTGCTGATAAATCTGGAGCCGGTGAGCGTGGGTCTCGCG
GTATCATTGCAGCACTGGGGCCAGATGGTAAGCCCTCCCGTATCGTAGTTATCTACACGACGGGGAGTCA
GGCAACTATGGATGAACGAAATAGACAGATCGCTGAGATAGGTGCCTCACTGATTAAGCATTGGTAACTG
TCAGACCAAGTTTACTCATATATACTTTAGATTGATTTAAAACTTCATTTTTAATTTAAAAGGATCTAGG
TGAAGATCCTTTTTGATAATCTCATGACCAAAATCCCTTAACGTGAGTTTTCGTTCCACTGAGCGTCAGA
CCCCGTAGAAAAGATCAAAGGATCTTCTTGAGATCCTTTTTTTCTGCGCGTAATCTGCTGCTTGCAAACA
AAAAAACCACCGCTACCAGCGGTGGTTTGTTTGCCGGATCAAGAGCTACCAACTCTTTTTCCGAAGGTAA
CTGGCTTCAGCAGAGCGCAGATACCAAATACTGTTCTTCTAGTGTAGCCGTAGTTAGGCCACCACTTCAA
GAACTCTGTAGCACCGCCTACATACCTCGCTCTGCTAATCCTGTTACCAGTGGCTGCTGCCAGTGGCGAT
AAGTCGTGTCTTACCGGGTTGGACTCAAGACGATAGTTACCGGATAAGGCGCAGCGGTCGGGCTGAACGG
GGGGTTCGTGCACACAGCCCAGCTTGGAGCGAACGACCTACACCGAACTGAGATACCTACAGCGTGAGCT
ATGAGAAAGCGCCACGCTTCCCGAAGGGAGAAAGGCGGACAGGTATCCGGTAAGCGGCAGGGTCGGAACA
GGAGAGCGCACGAGGGAGCTTCCAGGGGGAAACGCCTGGTATCTTTATAGTCCTGTCGGGTTTCGCCACC
TCTGACTTGAGCGTCGATTTTTGTGATGCTCGTCAGGGGGGCGGAGCCTATGGAAAAACGCCAGCAACGC
GGCCTTTTTACGGTTCCTGGCCTTTTGCTGGCCTTTTGCTCACATGTTCTTTCCTGCGTTATCCCCTGAT
TCTGTGGATAACCGTATTACCGCCTTTGAGTGAGCTGATACCGCTCGCCGCAGCCGAACGACCGAGCGCA
GCGAGTCAGTGAGCGAGGAAGCGGAAGAGCGCCCAATACGCAAACCGCCTCTCCCCGCGCGTTGGCCGAT
TCATTAATGCAGCTGGCACGACAGGTTTCCCGACTGGAAAGCGGGCAGTGAGCGCAACGCAATTAATGTG
AGTTAGCTCACTCATTAGGCACCCCAGGCTTTACACTTTATGCTTCCGGCTCGTATGTTGTGTGGAATTG
TGAGCGGATAACAATTTCACACAGGAAACAGCTATGACCATGATTACGCCAAGCGCGCAATTAACCCTCA
CTAAAGGGAACAAAAGCTGGAGCTGCAAGCTTAATGTAGTCTTATGCAATACTCTTGTAGTCTTGCAACA
TGGTAACGATGAGTTAGCAACATGCCTTACAAGGAGAGAAAAAGCACCGTGCATGCCGATTGGTGGAAGT
AAGGTGGTACGATCGTGCCTTATTAGGAAGGCAACAGACGGGTCTGACATGGATTGGACGAACCACTGAA
TTGCCGCATTGCAGAGATATTGTATTTAAGTGCCTAGCTCGATACATAAACGGGTCTCTCTGGTTAGACC
AGATCTGAGCCTGGGAGCTCTCTGGCTAACTAGGGAACCCACTGCTTAAGCCTCAATAAAGCTTGCCTTG
AGTGCTTCAAGTAGTGTGTGCCCGTCTGTTGTGTGACTCTGGTAACTAGAGATCCCTCAGACCCTTTTAG
TCAGTGTGGAAAATCTCTAGCAGTGGCGCCCGAACAGGGACTTGAAAGCGAAAGGGAAACCAGAGGAGCT
CTCTCGACGCAGGACTCGGCTTGCTGAAGCGCGCACGGCAAGAGGCGAGGGGCGGCGACTGGTGAGTACG
CCAAAAATTTTGACTAGCGGAGGCTAGAAGGAGAGAGATGGGTGCGAGAGCGTCAGTATTAAGCGGGGGA
GAATTAGATCGCGATGGGAAAAAATTCGGTTAAGGCCAGGGGGAAAGAAAAAATATAAATTAAAACATAT
AGTATGGGCAAGCAGGGAGCTAGAACGATTCGCAGTTAATCCTGGCCTGTTAGAAACATCAGAAGGCTGT
AGACAAATACTGGGACAGCTACAACCATCCCTTCAGACAGGATCAGAAGAACTTAGATCATTATATAATA
CAGTAGCAACCCTCTATTGTGTGCATCAAAGGATAGAGATAAAAGACACCAAGGAAGCTTTAGACAAGAT
AGAGGAAGAGCAAAACAAAAGTAAGACCACCGCACAGCAAGCGGCCGCTGATCTTCAGACCTGGAGGAGG
AGATATGAGGGACAATTGGAGAAGTGAATTATATAAATATAAAGTAGTAAAAATTGAACCATTAGGAGTA
GCACCCACCAAGGCAAAGAGAAGAGTGGTGCAGAGAGAAAAAAGAGCAGTGGGAATAGGAGCTTTGTTCC
TTGGGTTCTTGGGAGCAGCAGGAAGCACTATGGGCGCAGCGTCAATGACGCTGACGGTACAGGCCAGACA
ATTATTGTCTGGTATAGTGCAGCAGCAGAACAATTTGCTGAGGGCTATTGAGGCGCAACAGCATCTGTTG
CAACTCACAGTCTGGGGCATCAAGCAGCTCCAGGCAAGAATCCTGGCTGTGGAAAGATACCTAAAGGATC
AACAGCTCCTGGGGATTTGGGGTTGCTCTGGAAAACTCATTTGCACCACTGCTGTGCCTTGGAATGCTAG
TTGGAGTAATAAATCTCTGGAACAGATTTGGAATCACACGACCTGGATGGAGTGGGACAGAGAAATTAAC
AATTACACAAGCTTAATACACTCCTTAATTGAAGAATCGCAAAACCAGCAAGAAAAGAATGAACAAGAAT
TATTGGAATTAGATAAATGGGCAAGTTTGTGGAATTGGTTTAACATAACAAATTGGCTGTGGTATATAAA
ATTATTCATAATGATAGTAGGAGGCTTGGTAGGTTTAAGAATAGTTTTTGCTGTACTTTCTATAGTGAAT
AGAGTTAGGCAGGGATATTCACCATTATCGTTTCAGACCCACCTCCCAACCCCGAGGGGACCCATGCATT
GCATCTCAATTAGTCAGCAACCAGGTGTGGAAAGTCCCCAGGCTCCCCAGCAGGCAGAAGTATGCAAAGC
ATGCGTCTCAATTAGTCAGCAACCATAGTCCCGCCCCTAACTCCGCCCATCCCGCCCCTAACTCCGCCCA
GTTCCGCCCATTCTCCGCCCCATGGCTGACTAATTTTTTTTATTTATGCAGAGGCCGAGGCCGCCTCGGC
CTCTGAGCTATTCCAGAAGTAGTGAGGAGGCTTTTTTGGAGGCCTAGGCTTTTGCAAAAAGCTTTCTAGA
GGTACCACCGGAGCTTACCATGACCGAGTACAAGCCCACGGTGCGCCTCGCCACCCGCGACGACGTCCCC
AGGGCCGTACGCACCCTCGCCGCCGCGTTCGCCGACTACCCCGCCACGCGCCACACCGTCGATCCGGACC
GCCACATCGAGCGGGTCACCGAGCTGCAAGAACTCTTCCTCACGCGCGTCGGGCTCGACATCGGCAAGGT
GTGGGTCGCGGACGACGGCGCCGCCGTGGCGGTCTGGACCACGCCGGAGAGCGTCGAAGCGGGGGCGGTG
TTCGCCGAGATCGGCCCGCGCATGGCCGAGTTGAGCGGTTCCCGGCTGGCCGCGCAGCAACAGATGGAAG
GCCTCCTGGCGCCGCACCGGCCCAAGGAGCCCGCGTGGTTCCTGGCCACCGTCGGCGTCTCGCCCGACCA
CCAGGGCAAGGGTCTGGGCAGCGCCGTCGTGCTCCCCGGAGTGGAGGCGGCCGAGCGCGCCGGGGTGCCC
GCCTTCCTGGAGACCTCCGCGCCCCGCAACCTCCCCTTCTACGAGCGGCTCGGCTTCACCGTCACCGCCG
ACGTCGAGGTGCCCGAAGGACCGCGCACCTGGTGCATGACCCGCAAGCCCGGTGCCAGTTAACGAATTCT
AGATCTTGAGACAAATGGCAGTATTCATCCACAATTTTAAAAGAAAAGGGGGGATTGGGGGGTACAGTGC
AGGGGAAAGAATAGTAGACATAATAGCAACAGACATACAAACTAAAGAATTACAAAAACAAATTACAAAA
ATTCAAAATTTTCGGGTTTATTACAGGGACAGCAGAGATCCACTTTGGCGCC
