Features (pLannotate 1.2.2; 34 found; start..end, strand, type, name):
     25..91      +  CDS            small t antigen (fragment): SV40 (simian virus 40) small t antigen
     98..1276    +  promoter       EF-1α promoter: strong constitutive promoter for human elongation factor EF-1α
   1297..1314    +  protein_bind   attB1 (fragment): mutant version of attB; core recombination site for the Gateway® BP reaction BP Clonase™
   1320..2234    +  CDS            PPP6C: PPP6_HUMAN - Also known as PPP6. Experimental evidence at protein level: Swiss-Prot protein existence level 1. Catalytic subunit of protein phosphatase 6 (PP6) (PubMed:17079228, PubMed:29053956). PP6 is a component of a signaling pathway regulating cell cycle progression in response to IL2 receptor stimulation (PubMed:10227379). N-terminal domain restricts G1 to S phase progression in cancer cells, in part through control of cyclin D1 (PubMed:17568194). During mitosis, regulates spindle positioning (PubMed:27335426). Downregulates MAP3K7 kinase activation of the IL1 signaling pathway by dephos
   2237..2260    -  protein_bind   attB2: mutant version of attB; recombination site for the Gateway® BP reaction BP Clonase™
   2268..2309    +  CDS            V5 tag: epitope tag from simian virus 5
   2325..2378    +  promoter       U6 promoter (fragment): RNA polymerase III promoter for human U6 snRNA
   2420..3008    +  misc_feature   WPRE: woodchuck hepatitis virus posttranscriptional regulatory element
   3059..3078    +  misc_feature   cPPT/CTS (fragment): central polypurine tract and central termination sequence of HIV-1
   3080..3313    +  LTR            3' LTR (ΔU3): self-inactivating 3' long terminal repeat (LTR) from HIV-1
   3391..3512    +  polyA_signal   SV40 poly(A) signal: SV40 polyadenylation signal
   3552..3687    +  rep_origin     SV40 ori: SV40 origin of replication
   3708..3726    -  promoter       T7 promoter: promoter for bacteriophage T7 RNA polymerase
   3734..3889    +  CDS            lacZα (fragment): LacZα fragment of β-galactosidase; lacZ fragment
   3894..4322    +  rep_origin     f1 ori (sequence partly withheld): f1 bacteriophage origin of replication; arrow indicates direction of (+) strand synthesis
   4375..4479    +  promoter       AmpR promoter: bla
   4480..5340    +  CDS            AmpR: β-lactamase; bla; confers resistance to ampicillin, carbenicillin, and related antibiotics
   5511..6099    +  rep_origin     ori: high-copy-number ColE1/pMB1/pBR322/pUC origin of replication
   6282..6374    +  CDS            lacI (fragment): lac repressor; lacI; The lac repressor binds to the lac operator to inhibit transcription in E. coli. This inhibition can be relieved by adding lactose or isopropyl-β-D-thiogalactopyranoside (IPTG).
   6387..6408    +  protein_bind   CAP binding site: CAP binding activates transcription in the presence of cAMP. E. coli catabolite activator protein
   6423..6453    +  promoter       lac promoter: promoter for the E. coli lac operon
   6461..6477    +  protein_bind   lac operator: The lac repressor binds to the lac operator to inhibit transcription in E. coli. This inhibition can be relieved by adding lactose or isopropyl-β-D-thiogalactopyranoside (IPTG). lac repressor encoded by lacI
   6522..6540    +  promoter       T3 promoter: promoter for bacteriophage T3 RNA polymerase
   6568..6794    +  promoter       RSV promoter: Rous sarcoma virus enhancer/promoter
   6795..6975    +  LTR            5' LTR (truncated): truncated 5' long terminal repeat (LTR) from HIV-1
   7022..7147    +  misc_feature   HIV-1 Ψ: packaging signal of human immunodeficiency virus type 1
   7131..7494    +  CDS            HIV-1 gag (fragment): gag protein from human immunodeficiency virus 1; gag
   7640..7873    +  misc_feature   RRE: The Rev response element (RRE) of HIV-1 allows for Rev-dependent mRNA export from the nucleus to the cytoplasm.
   8250..8276    +  CDS            Rev (fragment): human immunodeficiency virus 1 (HIV-1) Rev protein; rev; enhances nuclear export of unspliced and incompletely spliced viral mRNAs
   8283..8306    +  promoter       SV40 promoter (fragment): SV40 early promoter
   8307..8378    +  promoter       SV40 promoter (fragment): SV40 enhancer and early promoter
   8402..8537    +  rep_origin     SV40 ori: SV40 origin of replication
   8583..9179    +  CDS            PuroR (fragment): puromycin N-acetyltransferase; pac from Streptomyces; confers resistance to puromycin
   9228..9345    +  misc_feature   cPPT/CTS: central polypurine tract and central termination sequence of HIV-1
>Addgene plasmid #98360 | PPP6C_pLX307 | addgene full sequence | sequence record 190446 | Addgene NGS Result
GGCTCGAGGCCTGCAGGTGCAAAGATGGATAAAGTTTTAAACAGAGAGGAATCTTTGCAGCTAATGGACC
TTCTAGGTCTTGAAAGGAGTGGGAATTGGCTCCGGTGCCCGTCAGTGGGCAGAGCGCACATCGCCCACAG
TCCCCGAGAAGTTGGGGGGAGGGGTCGGCAATTGAACCGGTGCCTAGAGAAGGTGGCGCGGGGTAAACTG
GGAAAGTGATGTCGTGTACTGGCTCCGCCTTTTTCCCGAGGGTGGGGGAGAACCGTATATAAGTGCAGTA
GTCGCCGTGAACGTTCTTTTTCGCAACGGGTTTGCCGCCAGAACACAGGTAAGTGCCGTGTGTGGTTCCC
GCGGGCCTGGCCTCTTTACGGGTTATGGCCCTTGCGTGCCTTGAATTACTTCCACCTGGCTGCAGTACGT
GATTCTTGATCCCGAGCTTCGGGTTGGAAGTGGGTGGGAGAGTTCGAGGCCTTGCGCTTAAGGAGCCCCT
TCGCCTCGTGCTTGAGTTGAGGCCTGGCCTGGGCGCTGGGGCCGCCGCGTGCGAATCTGGTGGCACCTTC
GCGCCTGTCTCGCTGCTTTCGATAAGTCTCTAGCCATTTAAAATTTTTGATGACCTGCTGCGACGCTTTT
TTTCTGGCAAGATAGTCTTGTAAATGCGGGCCAAGATCTGCACACTGGTATTTCGGTTTTTGGGGCCGCG
GGCGGCGACGGGGCCCGTGCGTCCCAGCGCACATGTTCGGCGAGGCGGGGCCTGCGAGCGCGGCCACCGA
GAATCGGACGGGGGTAGTCTCAAGCTGGCCGGCCTGCTCTGGTGCCTGGCCTCGCGCCGCCGTGTATCGC
CCCGCCCTGGGCGGCAAGGCTGGCCCGGTCGGCACCAGTTGCGTGAGCGGAAAGATGGCCGCTTCCCGGC
CCTGCTGCAGGGAGCTCAAAATGGAGGACGCGGCGCTCGGGAGAGCGGGCGGGTGAGTCACCCACACAAA
GGAAAAGGGCCTTTCCGTCCTCAGCCGTCGCTTCATGTGACTCCACGGAGTACCGGGCGCCGTCCAGGCA
CCTCGATTAGTTCTCGAGCTTTTGGAGTACGTCGTCTTTAGGTTGGGGGGAGGGGTTTTATGCGATGGAG
TTTCCCCACACTGAGTGGGTGGAGACTGAAGTTAGGCCAGCTTGGCACTTGATGTAATTCTCCTTGGAAT
TTGCCCTTTTTGAGTTTGGATCTTGGTTCATTCTCAAGCCTCAGACAGTGGTTCAAAGTTTTTTTCTTCC
ATTTCAGGTGTCGTGAGGCTAGCATCGATTGATCAACAAGTTTGTACAAAAAAGTTGGCATGGCGCCGCT
AGACCTGGACAAGTATGTGGAAATAGCGCGGCTGTGCAAGTACCTGCCAGAGAACGACCTGAAGCGGCTA
TGTGACTACGTTTGTGACCTCCTCTTAGAAGAGTCAAATGTTCAGCCAGTATCAACACCAGTAACAGTGT
GTGGAGATATCCATGGACAGTTTTATGACCTTTGTGAACTGTTCAGAACTGGAGGTCAGGTTCCTGACAC
AAACTACATATTTATGGGTGATTTTGTAGACAGAGGTTACTATAGTTTGGAGACCTTCACTTACCTTCTT
GCATTAAAGGCTAAATGGCCTGATCGTATTACACTTTTGCGAGGAAATCATGAGAGTAGACAGATAACAC
AGGTCTATGGATTTTATGATGAGTGCCAAACCAAATATGGAAATGCTAATGCCTGGAGATACTGTACCAA
AGTTTTTGACATGCTCACAGTAGCAGCTTTAATAGATGAGCAGATTTTGTGTGTCCATGGTGGTTTATCT
CCTGATATCAAAACACTGGATCAAATTCGAACCATCGAACGGAATCAGGAAATTCCTCATAAAGGAGCAT
TTTGTGATCTGGTTTGGTCAGATCCTGAAGATGTGGATACCTGGGCTATCAGTCCCCGAGGAGCAGGTTG
GCTTTTTGGAGCAAAGGTCACAAATGAGTTTGTTCATATCAACAACTTAAAACTCATCTGCAGAGCACAT
CAACTAGTGCACGAAGGCTATAAATTTATGTTTGATGAGAAGCTGGTGACAGTATGGTCTGCTCCTAATT
ACTGCTATCGTTGTGGAAATATTGCTTCGATCATGGTCTTCAAAGATGTAAATACAAGAGAACCAAAGTT
ATTCCGGGCAGTTCCAGATTCAGAACGTGTTATTCCTCCCAGAACGACAACGCCATATTTCCTTTGCCCA
ACTTTCTTGTACAAAGTGGTTGATATCGGTAAGCCTATCCCTAACCCTCTCCTCGGTCTCGATTCTACGT
AGTAATGAACTAGTCCGTAACTTGAAAGTATTTCGATTTCTTGGCTTTATATATCTTGTGGAAAGGACGA
TCAGAATCTGCTTTGTGTCTCCAAACGCGTTAAGTCGACAATCAACCTCTGGATTACAAAATTTGTGAAA
GATTGACTGGTATTCTTAACTATGTTGCTCCTTTTACGCTATGTGGATACGCTGCTTTAATGCCTTTGTA
TCATGCTATTGCTTCCCGTATGGCTTTCATTTTCTCCTCCTTGTATAAATCCTGGTTGCTGTCTCTTTAT
GAGGAGTTGTGGCCCGTTGTCAGGCAACGTGGCGTGGTGTGCACTGTGTTTGCTGACGCAACCCCCACTG
GTTGGGGCATTGCCACCACCTGTCAGCTCCTTTCCGGGACTTTCGCTTTCCCCCTCCCTATTGCCACGGC
GGAACTCATCGCCGCCTGCCTTGCCCGCTGCTGGACAGGGGCTCGGCTGTTGGGCACTGACAATTCCGTG
GTGTTGTCGGGGAAATCATCGTCCTTTCCTTGGCTGCTCGCCTGTGTTGCCACCTGGATTCTGCGCGGGA
CGTCCTTCTGCTACGTCCCTTCGGCCCTCAATCCAGCGGACCTTCCTTCCCGCGGCCTGCTGCCGGCTCT
GCGGCCTCTTCCGCGTCTTCGCCTTCGCCCTCAGACGAGTCGGATCTCCCTTTGGGCCGCCTCCCCGCGT
CGACTTTAAGACCAATGACTTACAAGGCAGCTGTAGATCTTAGCCACTTTTTAAAAGAAAAGGGGGGACT
GGAAGGGCTAATTCACTCCCAACGAAGACAAGATCTGCTTTTTGCTTGTACTGGGTCTCTCTGGTTAGAC
CAGATCTGAGCCTGGGAGCTCTCTGGCTAACTAGGGAACCCACTGCTTAAGCCTCAATAAAGCTTGCCTT
GAGTGCTTCAAGTAGTGTGTGCCCGTCTGTTGTGTGACTCTGGTAACTAGAGATCCCTCAGACCCTTTTA
GTCAGTGTGGAAAATCTCTAGCAGTACGTATAGTAGTTCATGTCATCTTATTATTCAGTATTTATAACTT
GCAAAGAAATGAATATCAGAGAGTGAGAGGAACTTGTTTATTGCAGCTTATAATGGTTACAAATAAAGCA
ATAGCATCACAAATTTCACAAATAAAGCATTTTTTTCACTGCATTCTAGTTGTGGTTTGTCCAAACTCAT
CAATGTATCTTATCATGTCTGGCTCTAGCTATCCCGCCCCTAACTCCGCCCATCCCGCCCCTAACTCCGC
CCAGTTCCGCCCATTCTCCGCCCCATGGCTGACTAATTTTTTTTATTTATGCAGAGGCCGAGGCCGCCTC
GGCCTCTGAGCTATTCCAGAAGTAGTGAGGAGGCTTTTTTGGAGGCCTAGGGACGTACCCAATTCGCCCT
ATAGTGAGTCGTATTACGCGCGCTCACTGGCCGTCGTTTTACAACGTCGTGACTGGGAAAACCCTGGCGT
TACCCAACTTAATCGCCTTGCAGCACATCCCCCTTTCGCCAGCTGGCGTAATAGCGAAGAGGCCCGCACC
GATCGCCCTTCCCAACAGTTGCGCAGCCTGAATGGCGAATGGG
[124 nt withheld, positions 3894-4017]
C
[91 nt withheld, positions 4019-4109]
A
[49 nt withheld, positions 4111-4159]
CCTTTGACGTTGGAGTCCACGTTCTTT
[37 nt withheld, positions 4187-4223]
ACCCTATCTCGGTCTATTCTTTTGATTTATAAGGGATTTTGCCGATTTCGGCCTATTGGTTAAAAAATGA
GCTGATTTAACAAAAATTTAACGCGAATTTTAACAAAATATTAACGCTTACAATTTAGGTGGCACTTTTC
GGGGAAATGTGCGCGGAACCCCTATTTGTTTATTTTTCTAAATACATTCAAATATGTATCCGCTCATGAG
ACAATAACCCTGATAAATGCTTCAATAATATTGAAAAAGGAAGAGTATGAGTATTCAACATTTCCGTGTC
GCCCTTATTCCCTTTTTTGCGGCATTTTGCCTTCCTGTTTTTGCTCACCCAGAAACGCTGGTGAAAGTAA
AAGATGCTGAAGATCAGTTGGGTGCACGAGTGGGTTACATCGAACTGGATCTCAACAGCGGTAAGATCCT
TGAGAGTTTTCGCCCCGAAGAACGTTTTCCAATGATGAGCACTTTTAAAGTTCTGCTATGTGGCGCGGTA
TTATCCCGTATTGACGCCGGGCAAGAGCAACTCGGTCGCCGCATACACTATTCTCAGAATGACTTGGTTG
AGTACTCACCAGTCACAGAAAAGCATCTTACGGATGGCATGACAGTAAGAGAATTATGCAGTGCTGCCAT
AACCATGAGTGATAACACTGCGGCCAACTTACTTCTGACAACGATCGGAGGACCGAAGGAGCTAACCGCT
TTTTTGCACAACATGGGGGATCATGTAACTCGCCTTGATCGTTGGGAACCGGAGCTGAATGAAGCCATAC
CAAACGACGAGCGTGACACCACGATGCCTGTAGCAATGGCAACAACGTTGCGCAAACTATTAACTGGCGA
ACTACTTACTCTAGCTTCCCGGCAACAATTAATAGACTGGATGGAGGCGGATAAAGTTGCAGGACCACTT
CTGCGCTCGGCCCTTCCGGCTGGCTGGTTTATTGCTGATAAATCTGGAGCCGGTGAGCGTGGGTCTCGCG
GTATCATTGCAGCACTGGGGCCAGATGGTAAGCCCTCCCGTATCGTAGTTATCTACACGACGGGGAGTCA
GGCAACTATGGATGAACGAAATAGACAGATCGCTGAGATAGGTGCCTCACTGATTAAGCATTGGTAACTG
TCAGACCAAGTTTACTCATATATACTTTAGATTGATTTAAAACTTCATTTTTAATTTAAAAGGATCTAGG
TGAAGATCCTTTTTGATAATCTCATGACCAAAATCCCTTAACGTGAGTTTTCGTTCCACTGAGCGTCAGA
CCCCGTAGAAAAGATCAAAGGATCTTCTTGAGATCCTTTTTTTCTGCGCGTAATCTGCTGCTTGCAAACA
AAAAAACCACCGCTACCAGCGGTGGTTTGTTTGCCGGATCAAGAGCTACCAACTCTTTTTCCGAAGGTAA
CTGGCTTCAGCAGAGCGCAGATACCAAATACTGTTCTTCTAGTGTAGCCGTAGTTAGGCCACCACTTCAA
GAACTCTGTAGCACCGCCTACATACCTCGCTCTGCTAATCCTGTTACCAGTGGCTGCTGCCAGTGGCGAT
AAGTCGTGTCTTACCGGGTTGGACTCAAGACGATAGTTACCGGATAAGGCGCAGCGGTCGGGCTGAACGG
GGGGTTCGTGCACACAGCCCAGCTTGGAGCGAACGACCTACACCGAACTGAGATACCTACAGCGTGAGCT
ATGAGAAAGCGCCACGCTTCCCGAAGGGAGAAAGGCGGACAGGTATCCGGTAAGCGGCAGGGTCGGAACA
GGAGAGCGCACGAGGGAGCTTCCAGGGGGAAACGCCTGGTATCTTTATAGTCCTGTCGGGTTTCGCCACC
TCTGACTTGAGCGTCGATTTTTGTGATGCTCGTCAGGGGGGCGGAGCCTATGGAAAAACGCCAGCAACGC
GGCCTTTTTACGGTTCCTGGCCTTTTGCTGGCCTTTTGCTCACATGTTCTTTCCTGCGTTATCCCCTGAT
TCTGTGGATAACCGTATTACCGCCTTTGAGTGAGCTGATACCGCTCGCCGCAGCCGAACGACCGAGCGCA
GCGAGTCAGTGAGCGAGGAAGCGGAAGAGCGCCCAATACGCAAACCGCCTCTCCCCGCGCGTTGGCCGAT
TCATTAATGCAGCTGGCACGACAGGTTTCCCGACTGGAAAGCGGGCAGTGAGCGCAACGCAATTAATGTG
AGTTAGCTCACTCATTAGGCACCCCAGGCTTTACACTTTATGCTTCCGGCTCGTATGTTGTGTGGAATTG
TGAGCGGATAACAATTTCACACAGGAAACAGCTATGACCATGATTACGCCAAGCGCGCAATTAACCCTCA
CTAAAGGGAACAAAAGCTGGAGCTGCAAGCTTAATGTAGTCTTATGCAATACTCTTGTAGTCTTGCAACA
TGGTAACGATGAGTTAGCAACATGCCTTACAAGGAGAGAAAAAGCACCGTGCATGCCGATTGGTGGAAGT
AAGGTGGTACGATCGTGCCTTATTAGGAAGGCAACAGACGGGTCTGACATGGATTGGACGAACCACTGAA
TTGCCGCATTGCAGAGATATTGTATTTAAGTGCCTAGCTCGATACATAAACGGGTCTCTCTGGTTAGACC
AGATCTGAGCCTGGGAGCTCTCTGGCTAACTAGGGAACCCACTGCTTAAGCCTCAATAAAGCTTGCCTTG
AGTGCTTCAAGTAGTGTGTGCCCGTCTGTTGTGTGACTCTGGTAACTAGAGATCCCTCAGACCCTTTTAG
TCAGTGTGGAAAATCTCTAGCAGTGGCGCCCGAACAGGGACTTGAAAGCGAAAGGGAAACCAGAGGAGCT
CTCTCGACGCAGGACTCGGCTTGCTGAAGCGCGCACGGCAAGAGGCGAGGGGCGGCGACTGGTGAGTACG
CCAAAAATTTTGACTAGCGGAGGCTAGAAGGAGAGAGATGGGTGCGAGAGCGTCAGTATTAAGCGGGGGA
GAATTAGATCGCGATGGGAAAAAATTCGGTTAAGGCCAGGGGGAAAGAAAAAATATAAATTAAAACATAT
AGTATGGGCAAGCAGGGAGCTAGAACGATTCGCAGTTAATCCTGGCCTGTTAGAAACATCAGAAGGCTGT
AGACAAATACTGGGACAGCTACAACCATCCCTTCAGACAGGATCAGAAGAACTTAGATCATTATATAATA
CAGTAGCAACCCTCTATTGTGTGCATCAAAGGATAGAGATAAAAGACACCAAGGAAGCTTTAGACAAGAT
AGAGGAAGAGCAAAACAAAAGTAAGACCACCGCACAGCAAGCGGCCGCTGATCTTCAGACCTGGAGGAGG
AGATATGAGGGACAATTGGAGAAGTGAATTATATAAATATAAAGTAGTAAAAATTGAACCATTAGGAGTA
GCACCCACCAAGGCAAAGAGAAGAGTGGTGCAGAGAGAAAAAAGAGCAGTGGGAATAGGAGCTTTGTTCC
TTGGGTTCTTGGGAGCAGCAGGAAGCACTATGGGCGCAGCGTCAATGACGCTGACGGTACAGGCCAGACA
ATTATTGTCTGGTATAGTGCAGCAGCAGAACAATTTGCTGAGGGCTATTGAGGCGCAACAGCATCTGTTG
CAACTCACAGTCTGGGGCATCAAGCAGCTCCAGGCAAGAATCCTGGCTGTGGAAAGATACCTAAAGGATC
AACAGCTCCTGGGGATTTGGGGTTGCTCTGGAAAACTCATTTGCACCACTGCTGTGCCTTGGAATGCTAG
TTGGAGTAATAAATCTCTGGAACAGATTTGGAATCACACGACCTGGATGGAGTGGGACAGAGAAATTAAC
AATTACACAAGCTTAATACACTCCTTAATTGAAGAATCGCAAAACCAGCAAGAAAAGAATGAACAAGAAT
TATTGGAATTAGATAAATGGGCAAGTTTGTGGAATTGGTTTAACATAACAAATTGGCTGTGGTATATAAA
ATTATTCATAATGATAGTAGGAGGCTTGGTAGGTTTAAGAATAGTTTTTGCTGTACTTTCTATAGTGAAT
AGAGTTAGGCAGGGATATTCACCATTATCGTTTCAGACCCACCTCCCAACCCCGAGGGGACCCATGCATT
GCATCTCAATTAGTCAGCAACCAGGTGTGGAAAGTCCCCAGGCTCCCCAGCAGGCAGAAGTATGCAAAGC
ATGCGTCTCAATTAGTCAGCAACCATAGTCCCGCCCCTAACTCCGCCCATCCCGCCCCTAACTCCGCCCA
GTTCCGCCCATTCTCCGCCCCATGGCTGACTAATTTTTTTTATTTATGCAGAGGCCGAGGCCGCCTCGGC
CTCTGAGCTATTCCAGAAGTAGTGAGGAGGCTTTTTTGGAGGCCTAGGCTTTTGCAAAAAGCTTTCTAGA
GGTACCACCGGAGCTTACCATGACCGAGTACAAGCCCACGGTGCGCCTCGCCACCCGCGACGACGTCCCC
AGGGCCGTACGCACCCTCGCCGCCGCGTTCGCCGACTACCCCGCCACGCGCCACACCGTCGATCCGGACC
GCCACATCGAGCGGGTCACCGAGCTGCAAGAACTCTTCCTCACGCGCGTCGGGCTCGACATCGGCAAGGT
GTGGGTCGCGGACGACGGCGCCGCCGTGGCGGTCTGGACCACGCCGGAGAGCGTCGAAGCGGGGGCGGTG
TTCGCCGAGATCGGCCCGCGCATGGCCGAGTTGAGCGGTTCCCGGCTGGCCGCGCAGCAACAGATGGAAG
GCCTCCTGGCGCCGCACCGGCCCAAGGAGCCCGCGTGGTTCCTGGCCACCGTCGGCGTCTCGCCCGACCA
CCAGGGCAAGGGTCTGGGCAGCGCCGTCGTGCTCCCCGGAGTGGAGGCGGCCGAGCGCGCCGGGGTGCCC
GCCTTCCTGGAGACCTCCGCGCCCCGCAACCTCCCCTTCTACGAGCGGCTCGGCTTCACCGTCACCGCCG
ACGTCGAGGTGCCCGAAGGACCGCGCACCTGGTGCATGACCCGCAAGCCCGGTGCCAGTTAACGAATTCT
AGATCTTGAGACAAATGGCAGTATTCATCCACAATTTTAAAAGAAAAGGGGGGATTGGGGGGTACAGTGC
AGGGGAAAGAATAGTAGACATAATAGCAACAGACATACAAACTAAAGAATTACAAAAACAAATTACAAAA
ATTCAAAATTTTCGGGTTTATTACAGGGACAGCAGAGATCCACTTTGGCGCC
